>Addgene plasmid #105464 | pISH-Pde6d | addgene full sequence | sequence record 202918 | Addgene NGS Result
GTAAAACGACGGCCAGTGAATTGTAATACGACTCACTATAGGGCGAATTGGGCCCGACGTCGCATGCTCC
CGGCCGCCATGGCGGCCGCGGGAATTCGATTAGGAGGCAGGCAGGTGACAGGCGCAGCGTGGCTCCTGGG
AGGGTTTGTTCCCATGTTTGCGCCAGGAAGGAGTCGAGGCTTATCCCTGCCTTTGGCTGGGGTTGGGAGT
TTAGTCTTGTCAGTGAAGATGGAGGTTTTGGGAGAAAAGCCACTGGCCGTCTATTCAGAGCTGGTTTCCT
GGTGCACAGGTGGGTTCTGTGTTGAAGGAGTGAGTCAGCTGGAGTATCCCAGTCAGGTGTGCAGAGAACA
AGTTCAGCTTCCTCCTGCCCCCGGCCAAATTCTTAGAAGTGCACACAAATTCTCTCAAACATAGAAAAGC
CTCACTTTGGATGTGCTGACAAGAAGATCATCGTCAAAGAACTTTGTCTCTATGATGACATTGCCCGTTA
GGACGCTGGCGGGCATCATCTGGGACTCAGGCGCTGCTTCTATCAAGGACTGCCAGGTGTTTGTGGAGTT
AGGGATCACAAAGCCAAACTCGAAGAACCACTCTTCTAGGCATTGTCCTTTGAAGTAAACTTTTTGTTCC
AGGCGGAATTTTTCCATTTGTTCTGCTGAAGAAAAGTTCAATTCTCGAGACACTGCCTTGCACTTGAGGA
TTTTCTTGGGCACACGGGCTTCATGTTCCACACCAGGGACAGACAGGTCTTCTGTTCCTTGCCAGAGTAT
CTTCCCTGTTTCGGCATCCCGAAGGTTCATCCAATTTAGTTTGAAGCCTCTCAGGATATCCCTGGCCCGC
TCGTCCTTGGCTGACATAATCACTAGTGAATTCGCGGCCGCCTGCAGGTCGACCATATGGGAGAGCTCCC
AACGCGTTGGATGCATAGCTTGAGTATTCTATAGTGTCACCTAAATAGCTTGGCGTAATCATGGTCATAG
CTGTTTCCTGTGTGAAATTGTTATCCGCTCACAATTCCACACAACATACGAGCCGGAAGCATAAAGTGTA
AAGCCTGGGGTGCCTAATGAGTGAGCTAACTCACATTAATTGCGTTGCGCTCACTGCCCGCTTTCCAGTC
GGGAAACCTGTCGTGCCAGCTGCATTAATGAATCGGCCAACGCGCGGGGAGAGGCGGTTTGCGTATTGGG
CGCTCTTCCGCTTCCTCGCTCACTGACTCGCTGCGCTCGGTCGTTCGGCTGCGGCGAGCGGTATCAGCTC
ACTCAAAGGCGGTAATACGGTTATCCACAGAATCAGGGGATAACGCAGGAAAGAACATGTGAGCAAAAGG
CCAGCAAAAGGCCAGGAACCGTAAAAAGGCCGCGTTGCTGGCGTTTTTCCATAGGCTCCGCCCCCCTGAC
GAGCATCACAAAAATCGACGCTCAAGTCAGAGGTGGCGAAACCCGACAGGACTATAAAGATACCAGGCGT
TTCCCCCTGGAAGCTCCCTCGTGCGCTCTCCTGTTCCGACCCTGCCGCTTACCGGATACCTGTCCGCCTT
TCTCCCTTCGGGAAGCGTGGCGCTTTCTCATAGCTCACGCTGTAGGTATCTCAGTTCGGTGTAGGTCGTT
CGCTCCAAGCTGGGCTGTGTGCACGAACCCCCCGTTCAGCCCGACCGCTGCGCCTTATCCGGTAACTATC
GTCTTGAGTCCAACCCGGTAAGACACGACTTATCGCCACTGGCAGCAGCCACTGGTAACAGGATTAGCAG
AGCGAGGTATGTAGGCGGTGCTACAGAGTTCTTGAAGTGGTGGCCTAACTACGGCTACACTAGAAGAACA
GTATTTGGTATCTGCGCTCTGCTGAAGCCAGTTACCTTCGGAAAAAGAGTTGGTAGCTCTTGATCCGGCA
AACAAACCACCGCTGGTAGCGGTGGTTTTTTTGTTTGCAAGCAGCAGATTACGCGCAGAAAAAAAGGATC
TCAAGAAGATCCTTTGATCTTTTCTACGGGGTCTGACGCTCAGTGGAACGAAAACTCACGTTAAGGGATT
TTGGTCATGAGATTATCAAAAAGGATCTTCACCTAGATCCTTTTAAATTAAAAATGAAGTTTTAAATCAA
TCTAAAGTATATATGAGTAAACTTGGTCTGACAGTTACCAATGCTTAATCAGTGAGGCACCTATCTCAGC
GATCTGTCTATTTCGTTCATCCATAGTTGCCTGACTCCCCGTCGTGTAGATAACTACGATACGGGAGGGC
TTACCATCTGGCCCCAGTGCTGCAATGATACCGCGAGACCCACGCTCACCGGCTCCAGATTTATCAGCAA
TAAACCAGCCAGCCGGAAGGGCCGAGCGCAGAAGTGGTCCTGCAACTTTATCCGCCTCCATCCAGTCTAT
TAATTGTTGCCGGGAAGCTAGAGTAAGTAGTTCGCCAGTTAATAGTTTGCGCAACGTTGTTGCCATTGCT
ACAGGCATCGTGGTGTCACGCTCGTCGTTTGGTATGGCTTCATTCAGCTCCGGTTCCCAACGATCAAGGC
GAGTTACATGATCCCCCATGTTGTGCAAAAAAGCGGTTAGCTCCTTCGGTCCTCCGATCGTTGTCAGAAG
TAAGTTGGCCGCAGTGTTATCACTCATGGTTATGGCAGCACTGCATAATTCTCTTACTGTCATGCCATCC
GTAAGATGCTTTTCTGTGACTGGTGAGTACTCAACCAAGTCATTCTGAGAATAGTGTATGCGGCGACCGA
GTTGCTCTTGCCCGGCGTCAATACGGGATAATACCGCGCCACATAGCAGAACTTTAAAAGTGCTCATCAT
TGGAAAACGTTCTTCGGGGCGAAAACTCTCAAGGATCTTACCGCTGTTGAGATCCAGTTCGATGTAACCC
ACTCGTGCACCCAACTGATCTTCAGCATCTTTTACTTTCACCAGCGTTTCTGGGTGAGCAAAAACAGGAA
GGCAAAATGCCGCAAAAAAGGGAATAAGGGCGACACGGAAATGTTGAATACTCATACTCTTCCTTTTTCA
ATATTATTGAAGCATTTATCAGGGTTATTGTCTCATGAGCGGATACATATTTGAATGTATTTAGAAAAAT
AAACAAATAGGGGTTCCGCGCACATTTCCCCGAAAAGTGCCACCTGATGCGGTGTGAAATACCGCACAGA
TGCGTAAGGAGAAAATACCGCATCAGGAAATTGTAAGCGTTAATATTTTGTTAAAATTCGCGTTAAATTT
TTGTTAAATCAGCTCATTTTTTAACCAATAGGCCGAAATCGGCAAAATCCCTTATAAATCAAAAGAATAG
ACCGAGATAGGGT
[37 nt withheld, positions 3304-3340]
AAAGAACGTGGACTCCAACGTCAAAGG
[49 nt withheld, positions 3368-3416]
T
[91 nt withheld, positions 3418-3508]
G
[124 nt withheld, positions 3510-3633]
CCATTCGCCATTCAGGCTGCGCAACTGTTGGGAAGGGCGATCGGTGCGGGCCTCTTCGCTATTACGCCAG
CTGGCGAAAGGGGGATGTGCTGCAAGGCGATTAAGTTGGGTAACGCCAGGGTTTTCCCAGTCACGACGTT
Features (pLannotate 1.2.2; 14 found; start..end, strand, type, name):
     24..42      +  promoter       T7 promoter: promoter for bacteriophage T7 RNA polymerase
    408..857     -  CDS            Pde6d: PDE6D_MOUSE - Experimental evidence at protein level: Swiss-Prot protein existence level 1. Promotes the release of prenylated target proteins from cellular membranes (PubMed:22179043). Modulates the activity of prenylated or palmitoylated Ras family members by regulating their subcellular location (PubMed:22179043). Required for normal ciliary targeting of farnesylated target proteins, such as INPP5E (By similarity). Modulates the subcellular location of target proteins by acting as a GTP specific dissociation inhibitor (GDI) (PubMed:22179043). Increases the affinity of ARL3 for GTP by severa
    864..926     -  CDS            VESPI_VESMG (fragment): Experimental evidence at protein level: Swiss-Prot protein existence level 1. Shows contractile activity on isolated ileum smooth muscle. From Vespa magnifica (Hornet).
    938..956     -  promoter       SP6 promoter: promoter for bacteriophage SP6 RNA polymerase
    998..1014    -  protein_bind   lac operator: The lac repressor binds to the lac operator to inhibit transcription in E. coli. This inhibition can be relieved by adding lactose or isopropyl-β-D-thiogalactopyranoside (IPTG). lac repressor encoded by lacI
   1022..1052    -  promoter       lac promoter: promoter for the E. coli lac operon
   1067..1088    -  protein_bind   CAP binding site: CAP binding activates transcription in the presence of cAMP. E. coli catabolite activator protein
   1101..1193    -  CDS            lacI (fragment): lac repressor; lacI; The lac repressor binds to the lac operator to inhibit transcription in E. coli. This inhibition can be relieved by adding lactose or isopropyl-β-D-thiogalactopyranoside (IPTG).
   1376..1964    -  rep_origin     ori: high-copy-number ColE1/pMB1/pBR322/pUC origin of replication
   2135..2995    -  CDS            AmpR: β-lactamase; bla; confers resistance to ampicillin, carbenicillin, and related antibiotics
   2996..3100    -  promoter       AmpR promoter: bla
   3127..3177    +  misc_feature   bom (fragment): basis of mobility region from pBR322
   3205..3633    -  rep_origin     f1 ori (sequence partly withheld): f1 bacteriophage origin of replication; arrow indicates direction of (+) strand synthesis
   3637..21      -  CDS            lacZα (fragment) (across the origin): LacZα fragment of β-galactosidase; lacZ fragment
