[The description below was written by a language model from this plasmid's Addgene catalogue record and pLannotate feature annotations shown in this document.]
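Description:
pISH-Pde6d is a small bacterial cloning plasmid built on the pGEM-T Easy backbone and designed as an in vitro transcription template for making a riboprobe against mouse Pde6d for in situ hybridization. It is propagated in E. coli at high copy number from a ColE1/pUC-type origin and selected with ampicillin through the β-lactamase (AmpR) gene and its own promoter. The backbone also carries an f1 phage origin and the remnants of the lacZα blue/white screening cassette (lac promoter, lac operator, CAP binding site), which is interrupted by the cloned insert.

The payload is a 756 bp fragment of mouse Pde6d, the prenyl-binding protein also known as PrBP/delta, which regulates the membrane release and ciliary targeting of prenylated proteins. The annotated sequence shows the coding region within this fragment, so the insert evidently extends somewhat beyond the open reading frame. It sits between opposing T7 and SP6 bacteriophage promoters, and the coding sequence is on the strand opposite to the T7 promoter. Transcription from T7 should therefore give RNA complementary to the mRNA, that is, an antisense probe. This agrees with the depositor's note that the plasmid is linearized with SpeI and transcribed with T7 RNA polymerase to give a run-off transcript. The SP6 promoter on the other side could in principle drive the sense strand, although the record does not describe this use. A short annotated match to a hornet peptide next to the insert is most likely a spurious hit in polylinker sequence. The cloning method is not recorded. The associated work concerns gene expression in sensory neurons of the mouse main olfactory epithelium.
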