Addgene plasmid #105464: pISH-Pde6d
Purpose: to generate a riboprobe for in situ hybridazation
Depositing lab: Peter Mombaerts. Depositing organization: Max Planck Research Unit for Neurogenetics. Publication: Trpc2-expressing sensory neurons in the mouse main olfactory epithelium of type B express the soluble guanylate cyclase Gucy1b2. Omura M, Mombaerts P. Mol Cell Neurosci. 2015 Mar;65:114-24. doi: 10.1016/j.mcn.2015.02.012. Epub 2015 Feb 19. PubMed 25701815.
Backbone
  Vector backbone: pGEM-Teasy
  Backbone size w/o insert (bp): 3015
  Vector type: to ganerate riboprobe
Growth in bacteria
  Bacterial resistance: Ampicillin, 100 μg/mL
  Growth temperature: 37°C
  Growth strain: DH5alpha
  Copy number: High Copy
Gene/Insert
  Gene/Insert name: Pde6d
  Species: M. musculus (mouse)
  Insert size (bp): 756
  Entrez Gene: Pde6d (a.k.a. AI841218, PrBP/delta)
  Cloning method: Unknown
  Sequencing primers: 5′ M13-rev; 3′ M13-for
Terms and licenses: Academic/Nonprofit Terms; Industry Terms: Not Available to Industry
Depositor comments: Linearize with SpeI, use T7 RNA polymerase for IVT.
How to cite: pISH-Pde6d was a gift from Peter Mombaerts (Addgene plasmid # 105464 ; http://n2t.net/addgene:105464 ; RRID:Addgene_105464)
