>Addgene plasmid #105464 | pISH-Pde6d | depositor partial sequence | sequence record 199644 | insert: sequenced with M13-for primer
GACGTCGCATGCTCCCGGCCGCCATGGCGGCCGCGGGAATTCGATTAGGAGGCAGGCAGGTGACAGGCGC
AGCGTGGCTCCTGGGAGGGTTTGTTCCCATGTTTGCGCCAGGAAGGAGTCGAGGCTTATCCCTGCCTTTG
GCTGGGGTTGGGAGTTTAGTCTTGTCAGTGAAGATGGAGGTTTTGGGAGAAAAGCCACTGGCCGTCTATT
CAGAGCTGGTTTCCTGGTGCACAGGTGGGTTCTGTGTTGAAGGAGTGAGTCAGCTGGAGTATCCCAGTCA
GGTGTGCAGAGAACAAGTTCAGCTTCCTCCTGCCCCCGGCCAAATTCTTAGAAGTGCACACAAATTCTCT
CAAACATAGAAAAGCCTCACTTTGGATGTGCTGACAAGAAGATCATCGTCAAAGAACTTTGTCTCTATGA
TGACATTGCCCGTTAGGACGCTGGCGGGCATCATCTGGGACTCAGGCGCTGCTTCTATCAAGGACTGCCA
GGTGTTTGTGGAGTTAGGGATCACAAAGCCAAACTCGAAGAACCACTCTTCTAGGCATTGTCCTTTGAAG
TAAACTTTTTGTTCCAGGCGGAATTTTTCCATTTGTTCTGCTGAAGAAAAGTTCAATTCTCGAGACACTG
CCTTGCACTTGAGGATTTTCTTGGGCACACGGGCTTCATGTTCCACACCAGGGACAGACAGGTCTTCTGT
TCCTTGCCAGAGTATCTTCCCTGTTTCGGCATCCCGAAGGTTCATCCAATTTAGTTTGAAGCCTCTCAGG
ATATCCCTGGCCCGCTCGTCCTTGGCTGACATAATCACTAGTGAATTCGCGGCCGCCTGCAGGTCGACCA
TATGGGAGAGCTCCCAACGCGTTGGATGCATAGCTTGAGTATTCTATAGTGTCACCTAAA
